Addgene plasmid #84367: mCm7RNA6A
Purpose: Cas9-gRNA plasmid for mouse Cbfa2t2 m7 mutant knockin
Depositing lab: Danny Reinberg. Depositing organization: NYU Grossman School of Medicine. Publication: Co-repressor CBFA2T2 regulates pluripotency and germline development. Tu S, Narendra V, Yamaji M, Vidal SE, Rojas LA, Wang X, Kim SY, Garcia BA, Tuschl T, Stadtfeld M, Reinberg D. Nature. 2016 Jun 8;534(7607):387-90. doi: 10.1038/nature18004. PubMed 27281218.
Backbone
  Vector backbone: pSpCas9(BB)-2A-GFP
  Backbone manufacturer: Feng Zhang (Addgene plasmid # 48138)
  Vector type: Mammalian Expression, CRISPR
Growth in bacteria
  Bacterial resistance: Ampicillin, 100 μg/mL
  Growth temperature: 37°C
  Growth strain: DH5alpha
  Copy number: High Copy
Gene/Insert
  Gene/Insert name: Cbfa2t2 m7-gRNA6
  gRNA/shRNA sequence: AGAGAAAACTAGGCGCTCCA
  Species: M. musculus (mouse)
  Insert size (bp): 20
  Promoter: U6
  Cloning method: Restriction Enzyme; 5′ cloning site unknown (unknown if destroyed); 3′ cloning site unknown (unknown if destroyed)
  Sequencing primers: 5′ hU6-F
Terms and licenses: Academic/Nonprofit Terms; Industry Terms: Not Available to Industry
How to cite: mCm7RNA6A was a gift from Danny Reinberg (Addgene plasmid # 84367 ; http://n2t.net/addgene:84367 ; RRID:Addgene_84367)
