[The description below was written by a language model from this plasmid's Addgene catalogue record.]
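Description:
mCm7RNA6A is an all-in-one mammalian CRISPR expression plasmid built on the pSpCas9(BB)-2A-GFP backbone. It carries a 20-nucleotide guide sequence directed against the mouse Cbfa2t2 gene. The guide, designated Cbfa2t2 m7-gRNA6, is expressed from a U6 RNA polymerase III promoter, which is the standard choice for producing short, uncapped guide RNAs in mammalian cells. As the backbone name indicates, the vector also supplies Streptococcus pyogenes Cas9 linked through a 2A self-cleaving peptide to GFP. Nuclease and fluorescent reporter are therefore translated from one transcript as separate proteins, and transfected cells can be identified or sorted by green fluorescence. The record does not state which promoter drives the Cas9-2A-GFP cassette, and no feature table is provided, so other backbone elements cannot be confirmed here. The guide was inserted by restriction enzyme cloning, but the specific cloning sites are listed as unknown.

In bacteria the plasmid is maintained at high copy number under ampicillin selection. No mammalian drug-selection marker is recorded, so GFP appears to be the only means of enriching for transfected cells.

The stated purpose is to generate a knock-in of the "m7" mutant allele of mouse Cbfa2t2. In this type of experiment, the Cas9-guide complex makes a targeted double-strand break near the site to be altered. A separately supplied homology-directed repair template, which is not part of this plasmid, then introduces the desired mutation. The record does not describe the nature of the m7 mutation. The associated work concerns the role of the co-repressor CBFA2T2 in pluripotency and germline development.
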