>Addgene plasmid #84367 | mCm7RNA6A | addgene partial sequence | sequence record 171341 | Addgene Partial NGS Result
CCCTATAAAAAGCGAAGCGCGCGGCGGGCGGGAGTCGCTGCGCGCTGCCTTCGCCCCGTGCCCCGCTCCG
CCGCCGCCTCGCGCCGCCCGCCCCGGCTCTGACTGACCGCGTTACTCCCACAGGTGAGCGGGCGGGACGG
CCCTTCTCCTCCGGGCTGTAATTAGCTGAGCAAGAGGTAAGGGTTTAAGGGATGGTTGGTTGGTGGGGTA
TTAATGTTTAATTACCTGGAGCACCTGCCTGAAATCACTTTTTTTCAGGTTGGACCGGTGCCACCATGGA
CTATAAGGACCACGACGGAGACTACAAGGATCATGATATTGATTACAAAGACGATGACGATAAGATGGCC
CCAAAGAAGAAGCGGAAGGTCGGTATCCACGGAGTCCCAGCAGCCGACAAGAAGTACAGCATCGGCCTGG
ACATCGGCACCAACTCTGTGGGCTGGGCCGTGATCACCGACGAGTACAAGGTGCCCAGCAAGAAATTCAA
GGTGCTGGGCAACACCGACCGGCACAGCATCAAGAAGAACCTGATCGGAGCCCTGCTGTTCGACAGCGGC
GAAACAGCCGAGGCCACCCGGCTGAAGAGAACCGCCAGAAGAAGATACACCAGACGGAAGAACCGGATCT
GCTATCTGCAAGAGATCTTCAGCAACGAGATGGCCAAGGTGGACGACAGCTTCTTCCACAGACTGGAAGA
GTCCTTCCTGGTGGAAGAGGATAAGAAGCACGAGCGGCACCCCATCTTCGGCAACATCGTGGACGAGGTG
GCCTACCACGAGAAGTACCCCACCATCTACCACCTGAGAAAGAAACTGGTGGACAGCACCGACAAGGCCG
ACCTGCGGCTGATCTATCTGGCCCTGGCCCACATGATCAAGTTCCGGGGCCACTTCCTGATCGAGGGCGA
CCTGAACCCCGACAACAGCGACGTGGACAAGCTGTTCATCCAGCTGGTGCAGACCTACAACCAGCTGTTC
GAGGAAAACCCCATCAACGCCAGCGGCGTGGACGCCAAGGCCATCCTGTCTGCCAGACTGAGCAAGAGCA
GACGGCTGGAAAATCTGATCGCCCAGCTGCCCGGCGAGAAGAAGAATGGCCTGTTCGGAAACCTGATTGC
CCTGAGCCTGGGCCTGACCCCCAACTTCAAGAGCAACTTCGACCTGGCCGAGGATGCCAAACTGCAGCTG
AGCAAGGACACCTACGACGACGACCTGGACAACCTGCTGGCCCAGATCGGCGACCAGTACGCCGACCTGT
TTCTGGCCGCCAAGAACCTGTCCGACGCCATCCTGCTGAGCGACATCCTGAGAGTGAACACCGAGATCAC
CAAGGCCCCCCTGAGCGCCTCTATGATCAAGAGATACGACGAGCACCACCAGGACCTGACCCTGCTGAAA
GCTCTCGTGCGGCAGCAGCTGCCTGAGAAGTACAAAGAGATTTTCTTCGACCAGAGCAAGAACGGCTACG
CCGGCTACATTGACGGCGGAGCCAGCCAGGAAGAGTTCTACAAGTTCATCAAGCCCATCCTGGAAAAGAT
GGACGGCACCGAGGAACTGCTCGTGAAGCTGAACAGAGAGGACCTGCTGCGGAAGCAGCGGACCTTCGAC
AACGGCAGCATCCCCCACCAGATCCACCTGGGAGAGCTGCACGCCATTCTGCGGCGGCAGGAAGATTTTT
ACCCATTCCTGAAGGACAACCGGGAAAAGATCGAGAAGATCCTGACCTTCCGCATCCCCTACTACGTGGG
CCCTCTGGCCAGGGGAAACAGCAGATTCGCCTGGATGACCAGAAAGAGCGAGGAAACCATCACCCCCTGG
AACTTCGAGGAAGTGGTGGACAAGGGCGCTTCCGCCCAGAGCTTCATCGAGCGGATGACCAACTTCGATA
AGAACCTGCCCAACGAGAAGGTGCTGCCCAAGCACAGCCTGCTGTACGAGTACTTCACCGTGTATAACGA
GCTGACCAAAGTGAAATACGTGACCGAGGGAATGAGAAAGCCCGCCTTCCTGAGCGGCGAGCAGAAAAAG
GCCATCGTGGACCTGCTGTTCAAGACCAACCGGAAAGTGACCGTGAAGCAGCTGAAAGAGGACTACTTCA
AGAAAATCGAGTGCTTCGACTCCGTGGAAATCTCCGGCGTGGAAGATCGGTTCAACGCCTCCCTGGGCAC
ATACCACGATCTGCTGAAAATTATCAAGGACAAGGACTTCCTGGACAATGAGGAAAACGAGGACATTCTG
GAAGATATCGTGCTGACCCTGACACTGTTTGAGGACAGAGAGATGATCGAGGAACGGCTGAAAACCTATG
CCCACCTGTTCGACGACAAAGTGATGAAGCAGCTGAAGCGGCGGAGATACACCGGCTGGGGCAGGCTGAG
CCGGAAGCTGATCAACGGCATCCGGGACAAGCAGTCCGGCAAGACAATCCTGGATTTCCTGAAGTCCGAC
GGCTTCGCCAACAGAAACTTCATGCAGCTGATCCACGACGACAGCCTGACCTTTAAAGAGGACATCCAGA
AAGCCCAGGTGTCCGGCCAGGGCGATAGCCTGCACGAGCACATTGCCAATCTGGCCGGCAGCCCCGCCAT
TAAGAAGGGCATCCTGCAGACAGTGAAGGTGGTGGACGAGCTCGTGAAAGTGATGGGCCGGCACAAGCCC
GAGAACATCGTGATCGAAATGGCCAGAGAGAACCAGACCACCCAGAAGGGACAGAAGAACAGCCGCGAGA
GAATGAAGCGGATCGAAGAGGGCATCAAAGAGCTGGGCAGCCAGATCCTGAAAGAACACCCCGTGGAAAA
CACCCAGCTGCAGAACGAGAAGCTGTACCTGTACTACCTGCAGAATGGGCGGGATATGTACGTGGACCAG
GAACTGGACATCAACCGGCTGTCCGACTACGATGTGGACCATATCGTGCCTCAGAGCTTTCTGAAGGACG
ACTCCATCGACAACAAGGTGCTGACCAGAAGCGACAAGAACCGGGGCAAGAGCGACAACGTGCCCTCCGA
AGAGGTCGTGAAGAAGATGAAGAACTACTGGCGGCAGCTGCTGAACGCCAAGCTGATTACCCAGAGAAAG
TTCGACAATCTGACCAAGGCCGAGAGAGGCGGCCTGAGCGAACTGGATAAGGCCGGCTTCATCAAGAGAC
AGCTGGTGGAAACCCGGCAGATCACAAAGCACGTGGCACAGATCCTGGACTCCCGGATGAACACTAAGTA
CGACGAGAATGACAAGCTGATCCGGGAAGTGAAAGTGATCACCCTGAAGTCCAAGCTGGTGTCCGATTTC
CGGAAGGATTTCCAGTTTTACAAAGTGCGCGAGATCAACAACTACCACCACGCCCACGACGCCTACCTGA
ACGCCGTCGTGGGAACCGCCCTGATCAAAAAGTACCCTAAGCTGGAAAGCGAGTTCGTGTACGGCGACTA
CAAGGTGTACGACGTGCGGAAGATGATCGCCAAGAGCGAGCAGGAAATCGGCAAGGCTACCGCCAAGTAC
TTCTTCTACAGCAACATCATGAACTTTTTCAAGACCGAGATTACCCTGGCCAACGGCGAGATCCGGAAGC
GGCCTCTGATCGAGACAAACGGCGAAACCGGGGAGATCGTGTGGGATAAGGGCCGGGATTTTGCCACCGT
GCGGAAAGTGCTGAGCATGCCCCAAGTGAATATCGTGAAAAAGACCGAGGTGCAGACAGGCGGCTTCAGC
AAAGAGTCTATCCTGCCCAAGAGGAACAGCGATAAGCTGATCGCCAGAAAGAAGGACTGGGACCCTAAGA
AGTACGGCGGCTTCGACAGCCCCACCGTGGCCTATTCTGTGCTGGTGGTGGCCAAAGTGGAAAAGGGCAA
GTCCAAGAAACTGAAGAGTGTGAAAGAGCTGCTGGGGATCACCATCATGGAAAGAAGCAGCTTCGAGAAG
AATCCCATCGACTTTCTGGAAGCCAAGGGCTACAAAGAAGTGAAAAAGGACCTGATCATCAAGCTGCCTA
AGTACTCCCTGTTCGAGCTGGAAAACGGCCGGAAGAGAATGCTGGCCTCTGCCGGCGAACTGCAGAAGGG
AAACGAACTGGCCCTGCCCTCCAAATATGTGAACTTCCTGTACCTGGCCAGCCACTATGAGAAGCTGAAG
GGCTCCCCCGAGGATAATGAGCAGAAACAGCTGTTTGTGGAACAGCACAAGCACTACCTGGACGAGATCA
TCGAGCAGATCAGCGAGTTCTCCAAGAGAGTGATCCTGGCCGACGCTAATCTGGACAAAGTGCTGTCCGC
CTACAACAAGCACCGGGATAAGCCCATCAGAGAGCAGGCCGAGAATATCATCCACCTGTTTACCCTGACC
AATCTGGGAGCCCCTGCCGCCTTCAAGTACTTTGACACCACCATCGACCGGAAGAGGTACACCAGCACCA
AAGAGGTGCTGGACGCCACCCTGATCCACCAGAGCATCACCGGCCTGTACGAGACACGGATCGACCTGTC
TCAGCTGGGAGGCGACAAAAGGCCGGCGGCCACGAAAAAGGCCGGCCAGGCAAAAAAGAAAAAGGAATTC
GGCAGTGGAGAGGGCAGAGGAAGTCTGCTAACATGCGGTGACGTCGAGGAGAATCCTGGCCCAGTGAGCA
AGGGCGAGGAGCTGTTCACCGGGGTGGTGCCCATCCTGGTCGAGCTGGACGGCGACGTAAACGGCCACAA
GTTCAGCGTGTCCGGCGAGGGCGAGGGCGATGCCACCTACGGCAAGCTGACCCTGAAGTTCATCTGCACC
ACCGGCAAGCTGCCCGTGCCCTGGCCCACCCTCGTGACCACCCTGACCTACGGCGTGCAGTGCTTCAGCC
GCTACCCCGACCACATGAAGCAGCACGACTTCTTCAAGTCCGCCATGCCCGAAGGCTACGTCCAGGAGCG
CACCATCTTCTTCAAGGACGACGGCAACTACAAGACCCGCGCCGAGGTGAAGTTCGAGGGCGACACCCTG
GTGAACCGCATCGAGCTGAAGGGCATCGACTTCAAGGAGGACGGCAACATCCTGGGGCACAAGCTGGAGT
ACAACTACAACAGCCACAACGTCTATATCATGGCCGACAAGCAGAAGAACGGCATCAAGGTGAACTTCAA
GATCCGCCACAACATCGAGGACGGCAGCGTGCAGCTCGCCGACCACTACCAGCAGAACACCCCCATCGGC
GACGGCCCCGTGCTGCTGCCCGACAACCACTACCTGAGCACCCAGTCCGCCCTGAGCAAAGACCCCAACG
AGAAGCGCGATCACATGGTCCTGCTGGAGTTCGTGACCGCCGCCGGGATCACTCTCGGCATGGACGAGCT
GTACAAGGAATTCTAACTAGAGCTCGCTGATCAGCCTCGACTGTGCCTTCTAGTTGCCAGCCATCTGTTG
TTTGCCCCTCCCCCGTGCCTTCCTTGACCCTGGAAGGTGCCACTCCCACTGTCCTTTCCTAATAAAATGA
GGAAATTGCATCGCATTGTCTGAGTAGGTGTCATTCTATTCTGGGGGGTGGGGTGGGGCAGGACAGCAAG
GGGGAGGATTGGGAAGAGAATAGCAGGCATGCTGGGGAGCGGCCGCAGGAACCCCTAGTGATGGAGTTGG
CCACTCCCTCTCTGCGCGCTCGCTCGCTCACTGAGGCCGGGCGACCAAAGGTCGCCCGACGCCCGGGCTT
TGCCCGGGCGGCCTCAGTGAGCGAGCGAGCGCGCAGCTGCCTGCAGGGGCGCCTGATGCGGTATTTTCTC
CTTACGCATCTGTGCGGTATTTCACACCGCATA
[95 nt withheld, positions 5774-5868]
T
[46 nt withheld, positions 5870-5915]
C
[141 nt withheld, positions 5917-6057]
CCTTTGACGTTGGAGTCCACGTTCTTT
[37 nt withheld, positions 6085-6121]
ACTCTATCTCGGGCTATTCTTTTGATTTATAAGGGATTTTGCCGATTTCGGTCTATTGGTTAAAAAATGA
GCTGATTTAACAAAAATTTAACGCGAATTTTAACAAAATATTAACGTTTACAATTTTATGGTGCACTCTC
AGTACAATCTGCTCTGATGCCGCATAGTTAAGCCAGCCCCGACACCCGCCAACACCCGCTGACGCGCCCT
GACGGGCTTGTCTGCTCCCGGCATCCGCTTACAGACAAGCTGTGACCGTCTCCGGGAGCTGCATGTGTCA
GAGGTTTTCACCGTCATCACCGAAACGCGCGAGACGAAAGGGCCTCGTGATACGCCTATTTTTATAGGTT
AATGTCATGATAATAATGGTTTCTTAGACGTCAGGTGGCACTTTTCGGGGAAATGTGCGCGGAACCCCTA
TTTGTTTATTTTTCTAAATACATTCAAATATGTATCCGCTCATGAGACAATAACCCTGATAAATGCTTCA
ATAATATTGAAAAAGGAAGAGTATGAGTATTCAACATTTCCGTGTCGCCCTTATTCCCTTTTTTGCGGCA
TTTTGCCTTCCTGTTTTTGCTCACCCAGAAACGCTGGTGAAAGTAAAAGATGCTGAAGATCAGTTGGGTG
CACGAGTGGGTTACATCGAACTGGATCTCAACAGCGGTAAGATCCTTGAGAGTTTTCGCCCCGAAGAACG
TTTTCCAATGATGAGCACTTTTAAAGTTCTGCTATGTGGCGCGGTATTATCCCGTATTGACGCCGGGCAA
GAGCAACTCGGTCGCCGCATACACTATTCTCAGAATGACTTGGTTGAGTACTCACCAGTCACAGAAAAGC
ATCTTACGGATGGCATGACAGTAAGAGAATTATGCAGTGCTGCCATAACCATGAGTGATAACACTGCGGC
CAACTTACTTCTGACAACGATCGGAGGACCGAAGGAGCTAACCGCTTTTTTGCACAACATGGGGGATCAT
GTAACTCGCCTTGATCGTTGGGAACCGGAGCTGAATGAAGCCATACCAAACGACGAGCGTGACACCACGA
TGCCTGTAGCAATGGCAACAACGTTGCGCAAACTATTAACTGGCGAACTACTTACTCTAGCTTCCCGGCA
ACAATTAATAGACTGGATGGAGGCGGATAAAGTTGCAGGACCACTTCTGCGCTCGGCCCTTCCGGCTGGC
TGGTTTATTGCTGATAAATCTGGAGCCGGTGAGCGTGGAAGCCGCGGTATCATTGCAGCACTGGGGCCAG
ATGGTAAGCCCTCCCGTATCGTAGTTATCTACACGACGGGGAGTCAGGCAACTATGGATGAACGAAATAG
ACAGATCGCTGAGATAGGTGCCTCACTGATTAAGCATTGGTAACTGTCAGACCAAGTTTACTCATATATA
CTTTAGATTGATTTAAAACTTCATTTTTAATTTAAAAGGATCTAGGTGAAGATCCTTTTTGATAATCTCA
TGACCAAAATCCCTTAACGTGAGTTTTCGTTCCACTGAGCGTCAGACCCCGTAGAAAAGATCAAAGGATC
TTCTTGAGATCCTTTTTTTCTGCGCGTAATCTGCTGCTTGCAAACAAAAAAACCACCGCTACCAGCGGTG
GTTTGTTTGCCGGATCAAGAGCTACCAACTCTTTTTCCGAAGGTAACTGGCTTCAGCAGAGCGCAGATAC
CAAATACTGTTCTTCTAGTGTAGCCGTAGTTAGGCCACCACTTCAAGAACTCTGTAGCACCGCCTACATA
CCTCGCTCTGCTAATCCTGTTACCAGTGGCTGCTGCCAGTGGCGATAAGTCGTGTCTTACCGGGTTGGAC
TCAAGACGATAGTTACCGGATAAGGCGCAGCGGTCGGGCTGAACGGGGGGTTCGTGCACACAGCCCAGCT
TGGAGCGAACGACCTACACCGAACTGAGATACCTACAGCGTGAGCTATGAGAAAGCGCCACGCTTCCCGA
AGGGAGAAAGGCGGACAGGTATCCGGTAAGCGGCAGGGTCGGAACAGGAGAGCGCACGAGGGAGCTTCCA
GGGGGAAACGCCTGGTATCTTTATAGTCCTGTCGGGTTTCGCCACCTCTGACTTGAGCGTCGATTTTTGT
GATGCTCGTCAGGGGGGCGGAGCCTATGGAAAAACGCCAGCAACGCGGCCTTTTTACGGTTCCTGGCCTT
TTGCTGGCCTTTTGCTCACATGTGAGGGCCTATTTCCCATGATTCCTTCATATTTGCATATACGATACAA
GGCTGTTAGAGAGATAATTGGAATTAATTTGACTGTAAACACAAAGATATTAGTACAAAATACGTGACGT
AGAAAGTAATAATTTCTTGGGTAGTTTGCAGTTTTAAAATTATGTTTTAAAATGGACTATCATATGCTTA
CCGTAACTTGAAAGTATTTCGATTTCTTGGCTTTATATATCTTGTGGAAAGGACGAAACACCGAGAGAAA
ACTAGGCGCTCCAGTTTTAGAGCTAGAAATAGCAAGTTAAAATAAGGCTAGTCCGTTATCAACTTGAAAA
AGTGGCACCGAGTCGGTGCTTTTTTGTTTTAGAGCTAGAAATAGCAAGTTAAAATAAGGCTAGTCCGTTT
TTAGCGCGTGCGCCAATTCTGCAGACAAATGGCTCTAGAGGTACCCGTTACATAACTTACGGTAAATGGC
CCGCCTGGCTGACCGCCCAACGACCCCCGCCCATTGACGTCAATAGTAACGCCAATAGGGACTTTCCATT
GACGTCAATGGGTGGAGTATTTACGGTAAACTGCCCACTTGGCAGTACATCAAGTGTATCATATGCCAAG
TACGCCCCCTATTGACGTCAATGACGGTAAATGGCCCGCCTGGCATTGTGCCCAGTACATGACCTTATGG
GACTTTCCTACTTGGCAGTACATCTACGTATTAGTCATCGCTATTACCATGGTCGAGGTGAGCCCCACGT
TCTGCTTCACTCTCCCCATCTCCCCCCCCTCCCC
